Addgene plasmid #78286: pSpal2At
Purpose: Expresses A. thaliana PAL2 in E. coli
Depositing lab: David Nielsen. Depositing organization: Arizona State University. Publication: Styrene biosynthesis from glucose by engineered E. coli. McKenna R, Nielsen DR. Metab Eng. 2011 Sep;13(5):544-54. doi: 10.1016/j.ymben.2011.06.005. Epub 2011 Jun 23. PubMed 21722749.
Backbone
  Vector backbone: pSTV28
  Backbone size w/o insert (bp): 2999
  Total vector size (bp): 5127
  Vector type: Bacterial Expression
Growth in bacteria
  Bacterial resistance: Chloramphenicol, 25 μg/mL
  Growth temperature: 37°C
  Growth strain: NEB Stable
  Copy number: Low Copy
Gene/Insert
  Gene/Insert name: PAL2
  Species: A. thaliana (mustard weed)
  Insert size (bp): 2154
  Mutation: *see below
  Entrez Gene: PAL2 (a.k.a. AT3G53260, ATPAL2, phenylalanine ammonia-lyase 2)
  Promoter: lac
  Cloning method: Restriction Enzyme; 5′ cloning site EcoRI (not destroyed); 3′ cloning site SphI (not destroyed)
  Sequencing primers: 5′ ctatgaccatgattacgaattc; 3′ CCAGTGCCAAGCTTGCATGC
Terms and licenses: Academic/Nonprofit Terms; Industry Terms: Not Available to Industry
Depositor comments: *Note: Addgene's quality control sequencing finds an E50A amino acid residue substitution in the A. thaliana PAL2 gene insert. The depositing laboratory does not believe this residue change will affect protein function. This plasmid accurately reflects the construct as it was used in the associated publication.
How to cite: pSpal2At was a gift from David Nielsen (Addgene plasmid # 78286 ; http://n2t.net/addgene:78286 ; RRID:Addgene_78286)
