[The description below was written by a language model from this plasmid's Addgene catalogue record and pLannotate feature annotations shown in this document.]
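Description:
pSpal2At is a bacterial expression plasmid built on the pSTV28 backbone that expresses phenylalanine ammonia-lyase 2 (PAL2) from Arabidopsis thaliana in E. coli. The plasmid is 5,127 bp in total. It replicates from a p15A origin, which the record lists as low copy and which is compatible with ColE1-type plasmids, so it can be maintained alongside a second expression vector in the same cell. Selection is by chloramphenicol, conferred by the cat gene under its own promoter. The annotation also picks up short remnants of tetracycline resistance sequence, a tet promoter fragment, an IS1 fragment and an RSF-like origin fragment. These are non-functional leftovers, probably from the pACYC184-type ancestry of the backbone.

The roughly 2.15 kb PAL2 coding sequence was inserted between the EcoRI and SphI sites of the polylinker, both of which are retained. This splits the lacZα region into flanking fragments. Transcription is driven by the lac promoter, with its upstream CAP binding site and downstream lac operator, so expression is subject to lac repressor control and can be induced with IPTG in hosts that supply LacI. No epitope or purification tags are recorded.

PAL2 deaminates L-phenylalanine to trans-cinnamic acid, the entry step of phenylpropanoid metabolism. The associated publication describes engineering E. coli to produce styrene from glucose, and the plasmid was used in that work. Repository quality-control sequencing found an E50A substitution in the insert. The depositing laboratory does not expect it to affect enzyme function and states that the plasmid matches the construct as originally used.
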