Features (pLannotate 1.2.2; 15 found; start..end, strand, type, name):
    739..837     -  CDS            YPB2_ECOLX (fragment): Protein predicted: Swiss-Prot protein existence level 4. From Escherichia coli.
    824..881     +  CDS            TcR (fragment): tetracycline efflux protein; tet; confers resistance to tetracycline
    879..1076    -  CDS            tetA (fragment): TCR3_ECOLX - Experimental evidence at protein level: Swiss-Prot protein existence level 1. Resistance to tetracycline by an active tetracycline efflux. This is an energy-dependent process that decreases the accumulation of the antibiotic in whole cells. This protein functions as a metal- tetracycline/H(+) antiporter. From Escherichia coli. This protein is used as a marker in many commonly used cloning vectors, such as pBR322 and pACYC184.
   1133..1154    +  protein_bind   CAP binding site: CAP binding activates transcription in the presence of cAMP. E. coli catabolite activator protein
   1169..1199    +  promoter       lac promoter: promoter for the E. coli lac operon
   1207..1223    +  protein_bind   lac operator: The lac repressor binds to the lac operator to inhibit transcription in E. coli. This inhibition can be relieved by adding lactose or isopropyl-β-D-thiogalactopyranoside (IPTG). lac repressor encoded by lacI
   1243..1263    +  CDS            lacZα (fragment): LacZα fragment of β-galactosidase; lacZ fragment
   1276..3426    +  CDS            PAL2: PAL2_ARATH - Experimental evidence at protein level: Swiss-Prot protein existence level 1. This is a key enzyme of plant metabolism catalyzing the first reaction in the biosynthesis from L-phenylalanine of a wide variety of natural products based on the phenylpropane skeleton. From Arabidopsis thaliana (Mouse-ear cress).
   3444..3598    +  CDS            lacZα (fragment): LacZα fragment of β-galactosidase; lacZ fragment
   3601..3624    -  promoter       tet promoter (fragment): E. coli promoter for tetracycline efflux protein gene
   3736..4280    +  rep_origin     p15A ori: Plasmids containing the medium-copy-number p15A origin of replication can be propagated in E. coli cells that contain a second plasmid with the ColE1 origin.
   4368..4423    +  rep_origin     RSF ori (fragment): Plasmids containing the RSF 1030 origin of replication can be propagated in E. coli cells that contain additional plasmids with compatible origins.
   4542..4685    -  mobile_element IS1 (fragment): prokaryotic transposable element IS1
   4806..4908    +  promoter       cat promoter: promoter of the E. coli cat gene encoding chloramphenicol acetyltransferase
   4909..438     +  CDS            cat (across the origin): CAT_ECOLX - Experimental evidence at protein level: Swiss-Prot protein existence level 1. This enzyme is an effector of chloramphenicol resistance in bacteria. From Escherichia coli. This protein is used as a marker in many commonly used cloning vectors, such as pACYC184.
>Addgene plasmid #78286 | pSpal2At | depositor full sequence | sequence record 146159 | pSpal2At sequence 5127 bps
CGTATGGCAATGAAAGACGGTGAGCTGGTGATATGGGATAGTGTTCACCCTTGTTACACCGTTTTCCATG
AGCAAACTGAAACGTTTTCATCGCTCTGGAGTGAATACCACGACGATTTCCGGCAGTTTCTACACATATA
TTCGCAAGATGTGGCGTGTTACGGTGAAAACCTGGCCTATTTCCCTAAAGGGTTTATTGAGAATATGTTT
TTCGTCTCAGCCAATCCCTGGGTGAGTTTCACCAGTTTTGATTTAAACGTGGCCAATATGGACAACTTCT
TCGCCCCCGTTTTCACCATGGGCAAATATTATACGCAAGGCGACAAGGTGCTGATGCCGCTGGCGATTCA
GGTTCATCATGCCGTCTGTGATGGCTTCCATGTCGGCAGAATGCTTAATGAATTACAACAGTACTGCGAT
GAGTGGCAGGGCGGGGCGTAATTTTTTTAAGGCAGTTATTGGTGCCCTTAAACGCCTGGTGCTACGCCTG
AATAAGTGATAATAAGCGGATGAATGGCAGAAATTCGAAAGCAAATTCGACCCGGTCGTCGGTTCAGGGC
AGGGTCGTTAAATAGCCGCTTATGTCTATTGCTGGTTTACCGGTTTATTGACTACCGGAAGCAGTGTGAC
CGTGTGCTTCTCAAATGCCTGAGGCCAGTTTGCTCAGGCTCTCCCCGTGGAGGTAATAATTGACGATATG
ATCATTTATTCTGCCTCCCAGAGCCTGATAAAAACGGTTAGCGCTTCGTTAATACAGATGTAGGTGTTCC
ACAGGGTAGCCAGCAGCATCCTGCGATGCAGATCCGGAACATAATGGTGCAGGGCGCTTGTTTCGGCGTG
GGTATGGTGGCAGGCCCCGTGGCCGGGGGACTGTTGGGCGCTGCCGGCACCTGTCCTACGAGTTGCATGA
TAAAGAAGACAGTCATAAGTGCGGCGACGATAGTCATGCCCCGCGCCCACCGGAAGGAGCTACCGGACAG
CGGTGCGGACTGTTGTAACTCAGAATAAGAAATGAGGCCGCTCATGGCGTTCCAATACGCAAACCGCCTC
TCCCCGCGCGTTGGCCGATTCATTAATGCAGCTGGCACGACAGGTTTCCCGACTGGAAAGCGGGCAGTGA
GCGCAACGCAATTAATGTGAGTTAGCTCACTCATTAGGCACCCCAGGCTTTACACTTTATGCTTCCGGCT
CGTATGTTGTGTGGAATTGTGAGCGGATAACAATTTCACACAGGAAACAGCTATGACCATGATTACGAAT
TCAAGGGGATAAATAATGGATCAAATCGAAGCAATGTTGTGCGGCGGAGGAGAGAAGACAAAAGTGGCGG
TTACTACGAAGACTTTGGCAGATCCATTGAATTGGGGTTTAGCAGCGGATCAAATGAAAGGAAGTCATTT
AGATGAAGTGAAGAAGATGGTCGAAGAGTATCGTAGACCAGTCGTGAATCTTGGCGGAGAAACACTGACG
ATCGGACAAGTTGCTGCCATCTCCACCGTAGGAGGCAGCGTTAAGGTTGAGTTAGCGGAGACTTCAAGAG
CCGGTGTGAAAGCTAGCAGTGATTGGGTTATGGAGAGCATGAACAAAGGTACTGACAGTTACGGAGTCAC
CACCGGCTTTGGTGCTACTTCTCACCGGAGAACCAAAAACGGCACCGCATTACAAACAGAACTCATTAGA
TTTTTGAACGCCGGAATATTCGGAAACACGAAGGAGACATGTCACACACTGCCGCAATCCGCCACAAGAG
CCGCCATGCTCGTCAGAGTCAACACTCTTCTCCAAGGATACTCCGGGATCCGATTCGAGATCCTCGAAGC
GATTACAAGTCTCCTCAACCACAACATCTCTCCGTCACTACCTCTCCGTGGAACCATTACCGCCTCCGGC
GATCTCGTTCCTCTCTCTTACATCGCCGGACTTCTCACCGGCCGTCCTAATTCCAAAGCCACCGGTCCCG
ACGGTGAATCGCTAACCGCGAAAGAAGCTTTTGAGAAAGCCGGAATCAGTACTGGATTCTTCGATTTACA
ACCTAAGGAAGGTTTAGCTCTCGTTAATGGCACGGCGGTTGGATCTGGAATGGCGTCGATGGTTCTATTC
GAAGCGAATGTCCAAGCGGTGTTAGCGGAGGTTTTATCAGCGATCTTCGCGGAGGTTATGAGCGGGAAAC
CTGAGTTTACCGATCATCTGACTCATCGTTTAAAACATCATCCCGGACAAATCGAAGCGGCGGCGATAAT
GGAGCACATACTCGACGGAAGCTCATACATGAAATTAGCTCAAAAGGTTCACGAGATGGATCCATTGCAG
AAACCAAAACAAGATCGTTACGCTCTTCGTACATCTCCTCAATGGCTAGGTCCTCAAATTGAAGTAATCC
GTCAAGCTACGAAATCGATAGAGCGTGAAATCAACTCCGTTAACGATAATCCGTTGATCGATGTTTCGAG
GAACAAGGCGATTCACGGTGGTAACTTCCAAGGAACACCAATCGGAGTTTCTATGGATAACACGAGATTG
GCGATTGCTGCGATTGGGAAGCTAATGTTTGCTCAATTCTCTGAGCTTGTTAATGATTTCTACAACAATG
GACTTCCTTCGAATCTAACTGCTTCGAGTAATCCAAGTTTGGATTATGGATTCAAAGGAGCAGAGATTGC
TATGGCTTCTTATTGTTCTGAGCTTCAATACTTGGCTAATCCAGTCACAAGCCATGTTCAATCAGCTGAG
CAACATAATCAAGATGTGAACTCTCTTGGTTTGATCTCGTCTCGTAAAACATCTGAAGCTGTGGATATTC
TTAAGCTAATGTCAACAACGTTCCTTGTGGGGATATGTCAAGCTGTTGATTTGAGACATTTGGAGGAGAA
TCTGAGACAAACTGTGAAGAACACAGTTTCTCAAGTTGCTAAGAAAGTGTTAACCACTGGAATCAACGGT
GAGTTACATCCGTCAAGGTTTTGCGAGAAGGACTTGCTTAAGGTTGTTGATCGTGAGCAAGTGTTCACGT
ATGTGGATGATCCTTGTAGCGCTACGTACCCGTTGATGCAGAGACTAAGACAAGTTATTGTTGATCACGC
TTTGTCCAACGGTGAGACTGAGAAGAATGCAGTGACTTCGATCTTTCAAAAGATTGGAGCTTTTGAAGAG
GAGCTTAAGGCTGTGCTTCCAAAGGAAGTTGAAGCGGCTAGAGCGGCTTATGGGAATGGAACTGCGCCGA
TTCCTAACCGGATTAAGGAATGTAGGTCGTATCCGTTGTATAGGTTCGTGAGGGAAGAGCTTGGAACGAA
GTTGTTGACTGGAGAAAAGGTTGTGTCTCCGGGAGAGGAGTTTGATAAGGTCTTCACTGCTATGTGTGAA
GGTAAACTTATTGATCCGTTGATGGATTGTCTCAAGGAATGGAACGGAGCTCCGATTCCGATTTGCTAAG
CATGCAAGCTTGGCACTGGCCGTCGTTTTACAACGTCGTGACTGGGAAAACCCTGGCGTTACCCAACTTA
ATCGCCTTGCAGCACATCCCCCTTTCGCCAGCTGGCGTAATAGCGAAGAGGCCCGCACCGATCGCCCTTC
CCAACAGTTGCGCAGCCTGAATGGCGAATGAGCTTATCGATGATAAGCTGTCAAACATGAGAATTACAAC
TTATATCGTATGGGGCTGACTTCAGGTGCTACATTTGAAGAGATAAATTGCACTGAAATCTAGAAATATT
TTATCTGATTAATAAGATGATCTTCTTGAGATCGTTTTGGTCTGCGCGTAATCTCTTGCTCTGAAAACGA
AAAAACCGCCTTGCAGGGCGGTTTTTCGAAGGTTCTCTGAGCTACCAACTCTTTGAACCGAGGTAACTGG
CTTGGAGGAGCGCAGTCACCAAAACTTGTCCTTTCAGTTTAGCCTTAACCGGCGCATGACTTCAAGACTA
ACTCCTCTAAATCAATTACCAGTGGCTGCTGCCAGTGGTGCTTTTGCATGTCTTTCCGGGTTGGACTCAA
GACGATAGTTACCGGATAAGGCGCAGCGGTCGGACTGAACGGGGGGTTCGTGCATACAGTCCAGCTTGGA
GCGAACTGCCTACCCGGAACTGAGTGTCAGGCGTGGAATGAGACAAACGCGGCCATAACAGCGGAATGAC
ACCGGTAAACCGAAAGGCAGGAACAGGAGAGCGCACGAGGGAGCCGCCAGGGGAAACGCCTGGTATCTTT
ATAGTCCTGTCGGGTTTCGCCACCACTGATTTGAGCGTCAGATTTCGTGATGCTTGTCAGGGGGGCGGAG
CCTATGGAAAAACGGCTTTGCCGCGGCCCTCTCACTTCCCTGTTAAGTATCTTCCTGGCATCTTCCAGGA
AATCTCCGCCCCGTTCGTAAGCCATTTCCGCTCGCCGCAGTCGAACGACCGAGCGTAGCGAGTCAGTGAG
CGAGGAAGCGGAATATATCCTGTATCACATATTCTGCTGACGCACCGGTGCAGCCTTTTTTCTCCTGCCA
CATGAAGCACTTCACTGACACCCTCATCAGTGCCAACATAGTAAGCCAGTATACACTCCGCTAGCGCTGA
TGTCCGGCGGTGCTTTTGCCGTTACGCACCACCCCGTCAGTAGCTGAACAGGAGGGACAGCTGATAGAAA
CAGAAGCCACTGGAGCACCTCAAAAACACCATCATACACTAAATCAGTAAGTTGGCAGCATCACCCGACG
CACTTTGCGCCGAATAAATACCTGTGACGGAAGATCACTTCGCAGAATAAATAAATCCTGGTGTCCCTGT
TGATACCGGGAAGCCCTGGGCCAACTTTTGGCGAAAATGAGACGTTGATCGGCACGTAAGAGGTTCCAAC
TTTCACCATAATGAAATAAGATCACTACCGGGCGTATTTTTTGAGTTATCGAGATTTTCAGGAGCTAAGG
AAGCTAAAATGGAGAAAAAAATCACTGGATATACCACCGTTGATATATCCCAATGGCATCGTAAAGAACA
TTTTGAGGCATTTCAGTCAGTTGCTCAATGTACCTATAACCAGACCGTTCAGCTGGATATTACGGCCTTT
TTAAAGACCGTAAAGAAAAATAAGCACAAGTTTTATCCGGCCTTTATTCACATTCTTGCCCGCCTGATGA
ATGCTCATCCGGAATTT
