>Addgene plasmid #78286 | pSpal2At | addgene partial sequence | sequence record 147036 | M13pUC-Fwd 5'-CCCAGTCACGACGTTGTAAAACG-3'
CATGCTTAGCAAATCGGAATCGGAGCTCCGTTCCATTCCTTGAGACAATCCATCAACGGATCAATAAGTT
TACCTTCACACATAGCAGTGAAGACCTTATCAAACTCCTCTCCCGGAGACACAACCTTTTCTCCAGTCAA
CAACTTCGTTCCAAGCTCTTCCCTCACGAACCTATACAACGGATACGACCTACATTCCTTAATCCGGTTA
GGAATCGGCGCAGTTCCATTCCCATAAGCCGCTCTAGCCGCTTCAACTTCCTTTGGAAGCACAGCCTTAA
GCTCCTCTTCAAAAGCTCCAATCTTTTGAAAGATCGAAGTCACTGCATTCTTCTCAGTCTCACCGTTGGA
CAAAGCGTGATCAACAATAACTTGTCTTAGTCTCTGCATCAACGGGTACGTAGCGCTACAAGGATCATCC
ACATACGTGAACACTTGCTCACGATCAACAACCTTAAGCAAGTCCTTCTCGCAAAACCTTGACGGATGTA
ACTCACCGTTGATTCCAGTGGTTAACACTTTCTTAGCAACTTGAGAAACTGTGTTCTTCACAGTTTGTCT
CAGATTCTCCTCCAAATGTCTCAAATCAACAGCTTGACATATCCCCACAAGGAACGTTGTTGACATTAGC
TTAAGAATATCCACAGCTTCAGATGTTTTACGAGACGAGATCAAACCAAGAGAGTTCACATCTTGATTAT
GTTGCTCAGCTGATTGAACATGGCTTGTGACTGGATTAGCCAAGTATTGAAGCTCAGAACAATAAGAAGC
CATAGCAATCTCTGCTCCTTTGAATCCATAATCCAAACTTGGATTACTCGAAGCAGTTAGATTCGAAGGA
AGTCCATTGTTGTAGAAATCATTAACAAGCTCAGAGAATTGAGCAAACATTAGCTTCCCAATCGCAGCAA
TCGCCAATCTCGTGTTATCCATAGAAACTCCGATTGGTGTTCCTTGGAAGTTACCACCGTGAATCGCCTT
GTTCCTCGAAACATCGATCAAAGGATTATCGTTAACGGAGTTGATTTCACGCTCTATCGATTTCGTAGCT
