>Addgene plasmid #78286 | pSpal2At | addgene partial sequence | sequence record 147037 | M13pUC-Rev 5'-AGCGGATAACAATTTCACACAGG-3'
TTACGAATTCAAGGGGATAAATAATGGATCAAATCGAAGCAATGTTGTGCGGCGGAGGAGAGAAGACAAA
AGTGGCGGTTACTACGAAGACTTTGGCAGATCCATTGAATTGGGGTTTAGCAGCGGATCAAATGAAAGGA
AGTCATTTAGATGAAGTGAAGAAGATGGTCGCAGAGTATCGTAGACCAGTCGTGAATCTTGGCGGAGAAA
CACTGACGATCGGACAAGTTGCTGCCATCTCCACCGTAGGAGGCAGCGTTAAGGTTGAGTTAGCGGAGAC
TTCAAGAGCCGGTGTGAAAGCTAGCAGTGATTGGGTTATGGAGAGCATGAACAAAGGTACTGACAGTTAC
GGAGTCACCACCGGCTTTGGTGCTACTTCTCACCGGAGAACCAAAAACGGCACCGCATTACAAACAGAAC
TCATTAGATTTTTGAACGCCGGAATATTCGGAAACACGAAGGAGACATGTCACACACTGCCGCAATCAGC
CACAAGAGCCGCCATGCTCGTCAGAGTCAACACTCTTCTCCAAGGATACTCCGGGATCCGATTCGAGATC
CTCGAAGCGATTACAAGTCTCCTCAACCACAACATCTCTCCGTCACTACCTCTCCGTGGAACCATTACCG
CCTCCGGCGATCTCGTTCCTCTCTCTTACATCGCCGGACTTCTCACCGGCCGTCCTAATTCCAAAGCCAC
CGGTCCCGACGGTGAATCGCTAACCGCGAAAGAAGCTTTTGAGAAAGCCGGAATCAGTACTGGATTCTTC
GATTTACAACCTAAGGAAGGTTTAGCTCTCGTTAATGGCACGGCGGTTGGATCTGGAATGGCGTCGATGG
TTCTATTCGAAGCGAATGTCCAAGCGGTGTTAGCGGAGGTTTTATCAGCGATCTTCGCGGAGGTTATGAG
CGGGAAACCTGAGTTTACCGATCATCTGACTCATCGTTTAAAACATCATCCCGGACAAATCGAAGCGGCG
GCGATAATGGAGCACATACTCGACGGAAGCTCATACATGAAATTAGCTCAAAAGGTTCACGAGATGGATC
CATTGCAGAAACCAAAACAAGATCGTTACGCTCTTCGTACATCTCCTCAATGGCTAGGTCCTCAAATTGA
AGTAATCCGTCA
